Addgene plasmid #54667: mRFP1-pBAD
Purpose: (Empty Backbone) Localization: Protein Expression Vector , Excitation: 584, Emission: 607
Depositing lab: Robert Campbell & Michael Davidson & Roger Tsien. Depositing organization: Florida State University, Tallahassee. Publication: A monomeric red fluorescent protein. Campbell RE, Tour O, Palmer AE, Steinbach PA, Baird GS, Zacharias DA, Tsien RY. Proc Natl Acad Sci U S A. 2002 Jun 11;99(12):7877-82. 10.1073/pnas.082243699 PubMed 12060735.
Backbone
  Vector backbone: mRFP1-pBAD
  Backbone size (bp): 4800
  Vector type: Bacterial Expression
  Tag / fusion protein: mRFP1 (C terminal on backbone); 6xHis (N terminal on backbone)
Growth in bacteria
  Bacterial resistance: Ampicillin, 100 μg/mL
  Growth temperature: 37°C
  Growth strain: DH5alpha
  Copy number: High Copy
Gene/Insert
  Gene/Insert name: None
  Tag / fusion protein: mRFP1 (C terminal on backbone); 6xHis (N terminal on backbone)
Resource information
  A portion of this plasmid was derived from a plasmid made by: R.E. Campbell and R.Y. Tsien; PMID 12060735
Terms and licenses: Academic/Nonprofit Terms; Industry Terms: Not Available to Industry
Depositor comments: Contains 6x-Histidine tag for protein purification. Excitation = 584; Emission = 607
How to cite: mRFP1-pBAD was a gift from Robert Campbell & Michael Davidson & Roger Tsien (Addgene plasmid # 54667 ; http://n2t.net/addgene:54667 ; RRID:Addgene_54667)
