[The description below was written by a language model from this plasmid's Addgene catalogue record.]
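Description:
mRFP1-pBAD is a bacterial expression plasmid of about 4.8 kb, catalogued as an empty backbone with no separate insert. Its payload is the coding sequence for mRFP1, a monomeric red fluorescent protein with excitation at 584 nm and emission at 607 nm. It is maintained in E. coli as a high-copy plasmid under ampicillin selection. No feature table accompanies the record, so the origin of replication, promoter and terminators are not explicitly listed. The name points to a pBAD-type vector. Vectors of that family generally drive expression from the arabinose-inducible araBAD promoter under control of the AraC regulator, but the catalogue fields do not confirm this.

The record lists a 6xHis tag at the N terminus and mRFP1 at the C-terminal position on the backbone, so the fluorescent protein is produced as a histidine-tagged polypeptide. The depositor comments state that the histidine tag is there for protein purification, which normally means immobilised metal affinity chromatography. The listed purpose of "protein expression vector" fits with using the plasmid to make recombinant mRFP1 in bacteria, for example for spectroscopic or biochemical characterisation or as a fluorescence standard. The tag arrangement suggests that a gene of interest could be placed between the His tag and mRFP1 to give a red fluorescent fusion, but no cloning sites are described. Part of the plasmid derives from the construct made in the original work describing this monomeric red fluorescent protein.
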