>Addgene plasmid #54667 | mRFP1-pBAD | depositor partial sequence | sequence record 85064 | insert sequence
GCCATGACAAAAACGGGTAACAAAAGTGTCTATAATCACGGCAGAAAAGTCCACATTGATTATTTGCACG
GCGTCACACTTTGCTATGCCATAGCATTTTTATCCATAAGATTAGCGGATACTACCTGACGCTTTTATCG
CAACTCTCTACTGTTTCTCCATACCCGTTTTTTGGGCTAGAAATAATTTTGTTTAACTTTAAGAAGGAGA
TATACATATGCGGGGTTCTCATCATCATCATCATCATGGTATGGCTAGCATGACTGGTGGACAGCAAATG
GGTCGGGATCTGTACGAGAACCTGTACTTCCAGGGCTCGAGCATGGCCTCCTCCGAGGACGTCATCAAGG
AGTTCATGCGCTTCAAGGTGCGCATGGAGGGCTCCGTGAACGGCCACGAGTTCGAGATCGAGGGCGAGGG
CGAGGGCCGCCCCTACGAGGGCACCCAGACCGCCAAGCTGAAGGTGACCAAGGGCGGCCCCCTGCCCTTC
GCCTGGGACATCCTGTCCCCTCAGTTCCAGTACGGCTCCAAGGCCTACGTGAAGCACCCCGCCGACATCC
CCGACTACTTGAAGCTGTCCTTCCCCGAGGGCTTCAAGTGGGAGCGCGTGATGAACTTCGAGGACGGCGG
CGTGGTGACCGTGACCCAGGACTCCTCCCTGCAGGACGGCGAGTTCATCTACAAGGTGAAGCTGCGCGGC
ACCAACTTCCCCTCCGACGGCCCCGTAATGCAGAAGAAGACCATGGGCTGGGAGGCCTCCACCGAGCGGA
TGTACCCCGAGGACGGCGCCCTGAAGGGCGAGATCAAGATGAGGCTGAAGCTGAAGGACGGCGGCCACTA
CGACGCCGAGGTCAAGACCACCTACATGGCCAAGAAGCCCGTGCAGCTGCCCGGCGCCTACAAGACCGAC
ATCAAGCTGGACATCACCTCCCACAACGAGGACTACACCATCGTGGAACAGTACGAGCGCGCCGAGGGCC
GCCACTCCACCGGCGCCTAAGAATTCGAAGCTTGGCTGTTTTGGCGGATGAGAGAAGATTTTCAGCCTGA
TACAGATTAAATCAGAA
